>Addgene plasmid #146541 | pEYFP-N1-HsSmg5-siRNAres_I | depositor full sequence | sequence record 288987 | Full Sequence
TAGTTATTAATAGTAATCAATTACGGGGTCATTAGTTCATAGCCCATATATGGAGTTCCGCGTTACATAA
CTTACGGTAAATGGCCCGCCTGGCTGACCGCCCAACGACCCCCGCCCATTGACGTCAATAATGACGTATG
TTCCCATAGTAACGCCAATAGGGACTTTCCATTGACGTCAATGGGTGGAGTATTTACGGTAAACTGCCCA
CTTGGCAGTACATCAAGTGTATCATATGCCAAGTACGCCCCCTATTGACGTCAATGACGGTAAATGGCCC
GCCTGGCATTATGCCCAGTACATGACCTTATGGGACTTTCCTACTTGGCAGTACATCTACGTATTAGTCA
TCGCTATTACCATGGTGATGCGGTTTTGGCAGTACATCAATGGGCGTGGATAGCGGTTTGACTCACGGGG
ATTTCCAAGTCTCCACCCCATTGACGTCAATGGGAGTTTGTTTTGGCACCAAAATCAACGGGACTTTCCA
AAATGTCGTAACAACTCCGCCCCATTGACGCAAATGGGCGGTAGGCGTGTACGGTGGGAGGTCTATATAA
GCAGAGCTGGTTTAGTGAACCGTCAGATCCGCTAGCGCTACCGGACTCAGATCTCGAGCTCAAGCTTCGA
ATTCGCAACATGAGCCAAGGCCCCCCCACAGGGGAGAGCAGCGAGCCCGAAGCAAAAGTCCTCCACACTA
AGCGGCTTTACCGGGCTGTGGTGGAGGCTGTGCATCGACTTGACCTCATCCTTTGCAACAAAACTGCTTA
TCAAGAAGTATTCAAACCAGAAAACATTAGCCTGAGGAACAAGCTGCGTGAGCTCTGCGTCAAGCTTATG
TTCCTGCACCCAGTGGACTATGGGAGAAAGGCTGAGGAGCTGCTGTGGAGAAGGGTATACTATGAAGTTA
TCCAGCTTATCAAGACTAACAAAAAGCACATCCACAGCCGGAGCACTTTGGAATGTGCCTACAGGACGCA
CCTGGTTGCTGGTATTGGCTTCTACCAGCATCTCCTTCTCTATATCCAGTCCCACTACCAGCTGGAACTG
CAGTGCTGCATCGACTGGACCCATGTCACTGACCCCCTCATAGGATGCAAGAAGCCAGTGTCTGCCTCAG
GGAAGGAGATGGATTGGGCACAGATGGCATGTCACCGATGTCTGGTGTATCTGGGGGATTTGTCCCGATA
TCAGAATGAATTAGCTGGCGTAGATACCGAGCTGCTAGCCGAGAGATTTTACTACCAAGCCCTGTCAGTA
GCTCCTCAGATTGGAATGCCCTTCAATCAGCTGGGCACCCTGGCAGGCAGCAAGTACTATAATGTGGAAG
CCATGTATTGCTACCTGCGCTGCATCCAGTCAGAAGTGTCCTTTGAGGGAGCCTATGGGAACCTCAAGCG
GCTGTATGACAAGGCAGCCAAAATGTACCACCAACTGAAGAAGTGTGAGACTCGGAAACTGTCTCCTGGC
AAAAAGCGATGTAAAGACATTAAAAGGTTGCTAGTGAACTTTATGTATCTGCAAAGCCTCCTACAGCCCA
AAAGCAGCTCCGTGGACTCAGAGCTGACCTCACTTTGCCAGTCAGTCCTGGAGGACTTCAACCTCTGCCT
CTTCTACCCGCCCTCCTCACCCAACCTCAGCCTGGCCAGTGAGGATGAGGAGGAGTATGAGAGTGGATAT
GCTTTCCTCCCGGACCTTCTCATCTTTCAAATGGTCATCATCCGCCTTATGTGTGTGCACAGCTTGGAGA
GAGCAGGATCCAAGCAGTACAGTGCAGCCATTGCCTTCACCCTGGCCCTCTTTTCCCACCTCGTCAATCA
TGTCAACATACGGCTGCAGGCTGAGCTGGAAGAGGGCGAGAATCCCGTCCCGGCATTCCAGAGTGATGGC
ACAGATGAACCAGAGTCCAAGGAACCTGTGGAGAAAGAGGAGGAGCCAGATCCTGAGCCTCCTCCTGTAA
CACCCCAAGTGGGTGAGGGCAGAAAGAGCCGTAAGTTCTCTCGCCTCTCCTGTCTCCGCCGTCGCCGCCA
CCCACCCAAAGTTGGTGATGACAGTGACCTGAGTGAAGGCTTTGAATCGGACTCAAGCCATGACTCAGCC
CGGGCCAGTGAGGGCTCAGACAGTGGCTCTGACAAGAGTCTTGAAGGTGGGGGAACGGCCTTTGATGCTG
AAACGGACTCGGAAATGAATAGCCAGGAGTCCCGATCAGACTTGGAAGATATGGAGGAAGAGGAGGGGAC
ACGGTCACCAACCCTGGAGCCCCCTCGGGGCAGATCAGAGGCTCCCGATTCCCTCAATGGCCCACTGGGC
CCCAGTGAGGCTAGCATTGCCAGCAATCTACAAGCCATGTCCACCCAGATGTTCCAGACTAAGCGCTGCT
TCCGACTGGCCCCCACCTTTAGCAACCTGCTCCTCCAGCCCACCACCAACCCTCATACCTCGGCCAGCCA
CAGGCCTTGCGTCAATGGGGATGTAGACAAGCCTTCAGAGCCAGCCTCTGAGGAGGGCTCTGAGTCGGAG
GGGAGTGAGTCCAGTGGACGCTCCTGTCGGAATGAGCGCAGCATCCAGGAGAAGCTTCAGGTCCTGATGG
CCGAAGGTCTGCTTCCTGCTGTGAAGGTATTTCTAGATTGGCTGCGGACCAACCCCGACCTCATCATCGT
GTGTGCGCAGAGCTCTCAAAGTCTGTGGAACCGCCTGTCTGTGTTGCTGAATCTGTTGCCTGCTGCTGGT
GAACTCCAGGAGTCTGGCCTGGCCTTGTGTCCTGAGGTCCAAGATCTTCTTGAAGGTTGTGAACTGCCTG
ACCTCCCCTCTAGCCTTCTGCTCCCAGAGGACATGGCTCTTCGTAACCTGCCCCCGCTCCGAGCTGCCCA
CAGACGCTTTAACTTTGACACGGATCGGCCCCTGCTCAGCACCTTAGAGGAGTCAGTGGTGCGCATCTGC
TGCATCCGCAGCTTTGGTCATTTCATCGCCCGCCTGCAAGGCAGCATCCTGCAGTTCAACCCAGAGGTTG
GCATCTTCGTCAGCATTGCCCAGTCTGAGCAGGAGAGCCTGCTGCAGCAGGCCCAGGCACAGTTCCGAAT
GGCACAGGAGGAAGCTCGTCGGAACAGGCTCATGAGAGACATGGCTCAGCTACGACTTCAGCTCGAAGTG
TCTCAGCTGGAGGGCAGCCTGCAGCAGCCCAAGGCCCAGTCAGCCATGTCTCCCTACCTCGTCCCTGACA
CCCAGGCCCTCTGCCACCATCTCCCTGTCATCCGCCAACTGGCCACCAGTGGCCGCTTCATTGTCATCAT
CCCAAGGACAGTGATCGATGGCCTGGATTTGCTGAAGAAGGAACACCCAGGGGCCCGGGATGGGATTCGG
TACCTGGAGGCAGAGTTTAAAAAAGGAAACAGGTACATTCGCTGCCAGAAAGAGGTGGGAAAGAGCTTTG
AGCGGCATAAGCTGAAGAGGCAGGATGCAGATGCCTGGACTCTCTATAAGATCCTAGACAGCTGCAAACA
GCTGACTCTGGCCCAGGGGGCAGGTGAGGAGGATCCGAGTGGCATGGTGACCATCATCACAGGCCTTCCA
CTGGACAACCCCAGCGTGCTTTCAGGCCCCATGCAGGCAGCCCTGCAGGCCGCTGCCCACGCCAGTGTGG
ACATCAAGAATGTTCTGGACTTCTACAAGCAGTGGAAGGAAATTGGTACGTCGACGGTACCGCGGGCCCG
GGATCCACCGGTCGCCACCATGGTGAGCAAGGGCGAGGAGCTGTTCACCGGGGTGGTGCCCATCCTGGTC
GAGCTGGACGGCGACGTAAACGGCCACAAGTTCAGCGTGTCCGGCGAGGGCGAGGGCGATGCCACCTACG
GCAAGCTGACCCTGAAGTTCATCTGCACCACCGGCAAGCTGCCCGTGCCCTGGCCCACCCTCGTGACCAC
CTTCGGCTACGGCCTGCAGTGCTTCGCCCGCTACCCCGACCACATGAAGCAGCACGACTTCTTCAAGTCC
GCCATGCCCGAAGGCTACGTCCAGGAGCGCACCATCTTCTTCAAGGACGACGGCAACTACAAGACCCGCG
CCGAGGTGAAGTTCGAGGGCGACACCCTGGTGAACCGCATCGAGCTGAAGGGCATCGACTTCAAGGAGGA
CGGCAACATCCTGGGGCACAAGCTGGAGTACAACTACAACAGCCACAACGTCTATATCATGGCCGACAAG
CAGAAGAACGGCATCAAGGTGAACTTCAAGATCCGCCACAACATCGAGGACGGCAGCGTGCAGCTCGCCG
ACCACTACCAGCAGAACACCCCCATCGGCGACGGCCCCGTGCTGCTGCCCGACAACCACTACCTGAGCTA
CCAGTCCGCCCTGAGCAAAGACCCCAACGAGAAGCGCGATCACATGGTCCTGCTGGAGTTCGTGACCGCC
GCCGGGATCACTCTCGGCATGGACGAGCTGTACAAGTAAAGCGGCCGCGACTCTAGATCATAATCAGCCA
TACCACATTTGTAGAGGTTTTACTTGCTTTAAAAAACCTCCCACACCTCCCCCTGAACCTGAAACATAAA
ATGAATGCAATTGTTGTTGTTAACTTGTTTATTGCAGCTTATAATGGTTACAAATAAAGCAATAGCATCA
CAAATTTCACAAATAAAGCATTTTTTTCACTGCATTCTAGTTGTGGTTTGTCCAAACTCATCAATGTATC
TTAAGGCGTAAATTGTAAGCGTTAATATTTTGTTAAAATTCGCGTTAAATTTTTGTTAAATCAGCTCATT
TTTTAACCAATAGGCCGAAATCGGCAAAATCCCTTATAAATCAAAAGAATAGACCGAGATAGGGT
[37 nt withheld, positions 4826-4862]
AAAGAACGTGGACTCCAACGTCAAAGG
[49 nt withheld, positions 4890-4938]
T
[91 nt withheld, positions 4940-5030]
G
[124 nt withheld, positions 5032-5155]
CAGGTGGCACTTTTCGGGGAAATGTGCGCGGAACCCCTATTTGTTTATTTTTCTAAATACATTCAAATAT
GTATCCGCTCATGAGACAATAACCCTGATAAATGCTTCAATAATATTGAAAAAGGAAGAGTCCTGAGGCG
GAAAGAACCAGCTGTGGAATGTGTGTCAGTTAGGGTGTGGAAAGTCCCCAGGCTCCCCAGCAGGCAGAAG
TATGCAAAGCATGCATCTCAATTAGTCAGCAACCAGGTGTGGAAAGTCCCCAGGCTCCCCAGCAGGCAGA
AGTATGCAAAGCATGCATCTCAATTAGTCAGCAACCATAGTCCCGCCCCTAACTCCGCCCATCCCGCCCC
TAACTCCGCCCAGTTCCGCCCATTCTCCGCCCCATGGCTGACTAATTTTTTTTATTTATGCAGAGGCCGA
GGCCGCCTCGGCCTCTGAGCTATTCCAGAAGTAGTGAGGAGGCTTTTTTGGAGGCCTAGGCTTTTGCAAA
GATCGATCAAGAGACAGGATGAGGATCGTTTCGCATGATTGAACAAGATGGATTGCACGCAGGTTCTCCG
GCCGCTTGGGTGGAGAGGCTATTCGGCTATGACTGGGCACAACAGACAATCGGCTGCTCTGATGCCGCCG
TGTTCCGGCTGTCAGCGCAGGGGCGCCCGGTTCTTTTTGTCAAGACCGACCTGTCCGGTGCCCTGAATGA
ACTGCAAGACGAGGCAGCGCGGCTATCGTGGCTGGCCACGACGGGCGTTCCTTGCGCAGCTGTGCTCGAC
GTTGTCACTGAAGCGGGAAGGGACTGGCTGCTATTGGGCGAAGTGCCGGGGCAGGATCTCCTGTCATCTC
ACCTTGCTCCTGCCGAGAAAGTATCCATCATGGCTGATGCAATGCGGCGGCTGCATACGCTTGATCCGGC
TACCTGCCCATTCGACCACCAAGCGAAACATCGCATCGAGCGAGCACGTACTCGGATGGAAGCCGGTCTT
GTCGATCAGGATGATCTGGACGAAGAGCATCAGGGGCTCGCGCCAGCCGAACTGTTCGCCAGGCTCAAGG
CGAGCATGCCCGACGGCGAGGATCTCGTCGTGACCCATGGCGATGCCTGCTTGCCGAATATCATGGTGGA
AAATGGCCGCTTTTCTGGATTCATCGACTGTGGCCGGCTGGGTGTGGCGGACCGCTATCAGGACATAGCG
TTGGCTACCCGTGATATTGCTGAAGAGCTTGGCGGCGAATGGGCTGACCGCTTCCTCGTGCTTTACGGTA
TCGCCGCTCCCGATTCGCAGCGCATCGCCTTCTATCGCCTTCTTGACGAGTTCTTCTGAGCGGGACTCTG
GGGTTCGAAATGACCGACCAAGCGACGCCCAACCTGCCATCACGAGATTTCGATTCCACCGCCGCCTTCT
ATGAAAGGTTGGGCTTCGGAATCGTTTTCCGGGACGCCGGCTGGATGATCCTCCAGCGCGGGGATCTCAT
GCTGGAGTTCTTCGCCCACCCTAGGGGGAGGCTAACTGAAACACGGAAGGAGACAATACCGGAAGGAACC
CGCGCTATGACGGCAATAAAAAGACAGAATAAAACGCACGGTGTTGGGTCGTTTGTTCATAAACGCGGGG
TTCGGTCCCAGGGCTGGCACTCTGTCGATACCCCACCGAGACCCCATTGGGGCCAATACGCCCGCGTTTC
TTCCTTTTCCCCACCCCACCCCCCAAGTTCGGGTGAAGGCCCAGGGCTCGCAGCCAACGTCGGGGCGGCA
GGCCCTGCCATAGCCTCAGGTTACTCATATATACTTTAGATTGATTTAAAACTTCATTTTTAATTTAAAA
GGATCTAGGTGAAGATCCTTTTTGATAATCTCATGACCAAAATCCCTTAACGTGAGTTTTCGTTCCACTG
AGCGTCAGACCCCGTAGAAAAGATCAAAGGATCTTCTTGAGATCCTTTTTTTCTGCGCGTAATCTGCTGC
TTGCAAACAAAAAAACCACCGCTACCAGCGGTGGTTTGTTTGCCGGATCAAGAGCTACCAACTCTTTTTC
CGAAGGTAACTGGCTTCAGCAGAGCGCAGATACCAAATACTGTCCTTCTAGTGTAGCCGTAGTTAGGCCA
CCACTTCAAGAACTCTGTAGCACCGCCTACATACCTCGCTCTGCTAATCCTGTTACCAGTGGCTGCTGCC
AGTGGCGATAAGTCGTGTCTTACCGGGTTGGACTCAAGACGATAGTTACCGGATAAGGCGCAGCGGTCGG
GCTGAACGGGGGGTTCGTGCACACAGCCCAGCTTGGAGCGAACGACCTACACCGAACTGAGATACCTACA
GCGTGAGCTATGAGAAAGCGCCACGCTTCCCGAAGGGAGAAAGGCGGACAGGTATCCGGTAAGCGGCAGG
GTCGGAACAGGAGAGCGCACGAGGGAGCTTCCAGGGGGAAACGCCTGGTATCTTTATAGTCCTGTCGGGT
TTCGCCACCTCTGACTTGAGCGTCGATTTTTGTGATGCTCGTCAGGGGGGCGGAGCCTATGGAAAAACGC
CAGCAACGCGGCCTTTTTACGGTTCCTGGCCTTTTGCTGGCCTTTTGCTCACATGTTCTTTCCTGCGTTA
TCCCCTGATTCTGTGGATAACCGTATTACCGCCATGCAT
Features (pLannotate 1.2.2; 16 found; start..end, strand, type, name):
     61..364     +  enhancer       CMV enhancer: human cytomegalovirus immediate early enhancer
    365..568     +  promoter       CMV promoter: human cytomegalovirus (CMV) immediate early promoter
    591..634     +  misc_feature   MCS (fragment): multiple cloning site
    640..3687    +  CDS            SMG5: SMG5_HUMAN - Also known as EST1B, KIAA1089. Experimental evidence at protein level: Swiss-Prot protein existence level 1. Plays a role in nonsense-mediated mRNA decay. Does not have RNase activity by itself. Promotes dephosphorylation of UPF1. Together with SMG7 is thought to provide a link to the mRNA degradation machinery involving exonucleolytic pathways, and to serve as an adapter for UPF1 to protein phosphatase 2A (PP2A), thereby triggering UPF1 dephosphorylation. Necessary for TERT activity. From Homo sapiens (Human).
   3690..3722    +  misc_feature   MCS (fragment): multiple cloning site
   3730..4449    +  CDS            EYFP: enhanced YFP mammalian codon-optimized
   4466..4549    +  CDS            large T antigen (fragment): large T antigen from SV40 (simian virus 40)
   4572..4693    +  polyA_signal   SV40 poly(A) signal: SV40 polyadenylation signal
   4727..5155    -  rep_origin     f1 ori (sequence partly withheld): f1 bacteriophage origin of replication; arrow indicates direction of (+) strand synthesis
   5182..5286    +  promoter       AmpR promoter: bla
   5288..5645    +  promoter       SV40 promoter: SV40 enhancer and early promoter
   5680..6474    +  CDS            NeoR/KanR: aminoglycoside phosphotransferase from Tn5; aph(3')-II (or nptII); confers resistance to neomycin, kanamycin, and G418 (Geneticin®)
   6495..6647    +  CDS            ble (fragment): BLE_KLEPN - Experimental evidence at protein level: Swiss-Prot protein existence level 1. Binding protein with a strong affinity to the bleomycin family of antibiotics. Binds to CL990; an antimitotic-antibiotic compound. From Klebsiella pneumoniae.
   6706..6753    +  polyA_signal   HSV TK poly(A) signal: herpes simplex virus thymidine kinase polyadenylation signal (Cole and Stacy, 1985)
   6844..6860    -  polyA_signal   bGH poly(A) signal (fragment): bovine growth hormone polyadenylation signal
   7082..7670    +  rep_origin     ori: high-copy-number ColE1/pMB1/pBR322/pUC origin of replication
