[The description below was written by a language model from this plasmid's Addgene catalogue record and pLannotate feature annotations shown in this document.]
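Description:
pEYFP-N1-HsSmg5-siRNAres_I is a 7,784 nt mammalian expression plasmid for producing human SMG5 fused to a yellow fluorescent protein. The catalogue lists the backbone as unknown, but the name and the feature layout match a pEYFP-N1-type vector. The CMV immediate early enhancer and promoter sit upstream of a split multiple cloning site. The SMG5 coding sequence lies between the two MCS fragments and is followed by EYFP, so the fluorescent protein is apparently placed at the C-terminus of SMG5, although the reading frame across the junction cannot be confirmed from the table alone. An SV40 polyadenylation signal terminates the transcript.

Propagation in bacteria relies on a high-copy ColE1/pUC-type origin and kanamycin selection. The NeoR/KanR gene (Tn5 aminoglycoside phosphotransferase) is preceded by both a bacterial bla promoter and the SV40 early promoter and is followed by the HSV TK poly(A) signal. The same marker can therefore give G418 resistance in mammalian cells. An f1 origin is also present. The short large T antigen, ble and bGH poly(A) fragments are most likely annotation hits to residual vector sequence rather than functional elements.

SMG5 acts in nonsense-mediated mRNA decay, where together with SMG7 it links UPF1 to PP2A-mediated dephosphorylation and to the mRNA degradation machinery. The "siRNAres" designation indicates an siRNA-resistant version of the cDNA. Such versions are typically used to re-express the tagged protein in cells depleted of endogenous SMG5, though the record does not give the target site or the resistance changes. Relative to the NCBI reference, the insert carries three amino-acid substitutions (K85R, L327P, C362R) and one silent change. The depositor also notes that the supplied sequence may be theoretical or based on Sanger sequencing.
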