Addgene plasmid #146541: pEYFP-N1-HsSmg5-siRNAres_I
Purpose: Mammalian Expression of HsSmg5-siRNAres
Depositing lab: Elisa Izaurralde. Depositing organization: Max Planck Institute for Developmental Biology.
Backbone
  Vector backbone: Unknown
  Vector type: Mammalian Expression
Growth in bacteria
  Bacterial resistance: Kanamycin, 50 μg/mL
  Growth temperature: 37°C
  Growth strain: DH5alpha
  Copy number: High Copy
Gene/Insert
  Gene/Insert name: HsSmg5-siRNAres
  Species: H. sapiens (human)
  Mutation: three non silent mutation A254G (K85R), T980C (L327P), T1084C (C362R) and one silent mutation, compared to the sequence given by NCBI: NM_015327.2
  Entrez Gene: SMG5 (a.k.a. EST1B, LPTS-RP1, LPTSRP1, SMG-5)
  Cloning method: Unknown
Terms and licenses: Academic/Nonprofit Terms; Industry Terms: Not Available to Industry
Depositor comments: Plasmids from this collection were made available to the research community and donated after the lab closed. Please note that the sequence provided by the depositing laboratory may be theoretical/predicted or based on Sanger sequencing results. There may be discrepancies between sequencing results obtained by Addgene and the depositor sequence. If an Addgene verified sequence is not available, please contact before placing your order to request that our lab fully sequence the plasmid.
How to cite: pEYFP-N1-HsSmg5-siRNAres_I was a gift from Elisa Izaurralde (Addgene plasmid # 146541 ; http://n2t.net/addgene:146541 ; RRID:Addgene_146541)
